LOCUS       pUDP044 11076 bp DNA circular SYN 16-AUG-2017
DEFINITION  Ligation of Fragment 2 into Fragment 21
ACCESSION   pUDP044
KEYWORDS    .
SOURCE      Unknown.
  ORGANISM  Unknown Unclassified.
REFERENCE   1 (bases 1 to 11076)
  AUTHORS   Self
  JOURNAL   Unpublished.
COMMENT     SECID/File created by Clone Manager, Scientific & Educational
            Software
FEATURES             Location/Qualifiers
     misc_feature    11..47
                     /gene="HH ribozyme"
     misc_signal     48..67
                     /label=gRNAseATF1
     misc_feature    148..219
                     /gene="HDV Ribozyme"
     misc_feature    232..268
                     /gene="HH ribzoyme"
     misc_signal     269..288
                     /label=gRNA SeATF2
     misc_feature    369..436
                     /gene="HDV ribozyme"
     misc_feature    437..761
                     /gene="'CYC1t"
     misc_feature    762..821
                     /gene="I"
     CDS             822..2689
                     /gene="blapBR322ori"
     misc_feature    2690..2749
                     /gene="A"
     misc_feature    2750..3097
                     /gene="AgTEF1pr"
     CDS             3098..4744
                     /gene="amdS"
     misc_feature    4745..4962
                     /gene="AgTEF1t"
     misc_feature    4963..5022
                     /gene="B"
     misc_feature    5023..5319
                     /gene="AaTEF1p"
     CDS             5320..9498
                     /gene="icas9"
     misc_feature    9503..9758
                     /gene="PHO5t"
     misc_feature    9759..9818
                     /gene="SHRF"
     CDS             9819..10270
                     /gene="panARSOPT"
     misc_feature    10271..10330
                     /gene="C"
     misc_feature    10331..11076
                     /gene="TDH3p'"
ORIGIN
        1 caaaattcac ctgatgagtc cgtgaggacg aaacgagtaa gctcgtcgtg aataatattc
       61 tgagctagtt ttagagctag aaatagcaag ttaaaataag gctagtccgt tatcaacttg
      121 aaaaagtggc accgagtcgg tgcttttggc cggcatggtc ccagcctcct cgctggcgcc
      181 ggctgggcaa catgcttcgg catggcgaat gggacacagc gcaaaattag gctgatgagt
      241 ccgtgaggac gaaacgagta agctcgtccc taatttgttg tgtatcttgt tttagagcta
      301 gaaatagcaa gttaaaataa ggctagtccg ttatcaactt gaaaaagtgg caccgagtcg
      361 gtgcttttgg ccggcatggt cccagcctcc tcgctggcgc cggctgggca acatgcttcg
      421 gcatggcgaa tgggacacag gccccttttc ctttgtcgat atcatgtaat tagttatgtc
      481 acgcttacat tcacgccctc cccccacatc cgctctaacc gaaaaggaag gagttagaca
      541 acctgaagtc taggtcccta tttatttttt tatagttatg ttagtattaa gaacgttatt
      601 tatatttcaa atttttcttt tttttctgta caaacgcgtg tacgcatgta acattatact
      661 gaaaaccttg cttgagaagg ttttgggaca agcttacgtc tcacggatcg tatatgccgt
      721 agcgacaatc taagaactat gcgaggacac gctagcagct gtattcacgt agacggatag
      781 gtatagccag acatcagcag catacttcgg gaaccgtagg ccaccgagcg gccgcgatta
      841 tcaaaaagga tcttcaccta gatcctttta aattaaaaat gaagttttaa atcaatctaa
      901 agtatatatg agtaaacttg gtctgacagt taccaatgct taatcagtga ggcacctatc
      961 tcagcgatct gtctatttcg ttcatccata gttgcctgac tccccgtcgt gtagataact
     1021 acgatacggg agggcttacc atctggcccc agtgctgcaa tgataccgcg ggacccacgc
     1081 tcaccggctc cagatttatc agcaataaac cagccagccg gaagggccga gcgcagaagt
     1141 ggtcctgcaa ctttatccgc ctccatccag tctattaatt gttgccggga agctagagta
     1201 agtagttcgc cagttaatag tttgcgcaac gttgttgcca ttgctacagg catcgtggtg
     1261 tcacgctcgt cgtttggtat ggcttcattc agctccggtt cccaacgatc aaggcgagtt
     1321 acatgatccc ccatgttgtg caaaaaagcg gttagctcct tcggtcctcc gatcgttgtc
     1381 agaagtaagt tggccgcagt gttatcactc atggttatgg cagcactgca taattctctt
     1441 actgtcatgc catccgtaag atgcttttct gtgactggtg agtactcaac caagtcattc
     1501 tgagaatagt gtatgcggcg accgagttgc tcttgcccgg cgtcaatacg ggataatacc
     1561 gcgccacata gcagaacttt aaaagtgctc atcattggaa aacgttcttc ggggcgaaaa
     1621 ctctcaagga tcttaccgct gttgagatcc agttcgatgt aacccactcg tgcacccaac
     1681 tgatcttcag catcttttac tttcaccagc gtttctgggt gagcaaaaac aggaaggcaa
     1741 aatgccgcaa aaaagggaat aagggcgaca cggaaatgtt gaatactcat actcttcctt
     1801 tttcaatatt attgaagcat ttatcagggt tattgtctca tgagcggata catatttgaa
     1861 tgtatttaga aaaataaaca aataggggtt ccgcgcacat ttccccgaaa agtgccacct
     1921 gtcatgacca aaatccctta acgtgagttt tcgttccact gagcgtcaga ccccgtagaa
     1981 aagatcaaag gatcttcttg agatcctttt tttctgcgcg taatctgctg cttgcaaaca
     2041 aaaaaaccac cgctaccagc ggtggtttgt ttgccggatc aagagctacc aactcttttt
     2101 ccgaaggtaa ctggcttcag cagagcgcag ataccaaata ctgttcttct agtgtagccg
     2161 tagttaggcc accacttcaa gaactctgta gcaccgccta catacctcgc tctgctaatc
     2221 ctgttaccag tggctgctgc cagtggcgat aagtcgtgtc ttaccgggtt ggactcaaga
     2281 cgatagttac cggataaggc gcagcggtcg ggctgaacgg ggggttcgtg cacacagccc
     2341 agcttggagc gaacgaccta caccgaactg agatacctac agcgtgagct atgagaaagc
     2401 gccacgcttc ccgaagggag aaaggcggac aggtatccgg taagcggcag ggtcggaaca
     2461 ggagagcgca cgagggagct tccaggggga aacgcctggt atctttatag tcctgtcggg
     2521 tttcgccacc tctgacttga gcgtcgattt ttgtgatgct cgtcaggggg gcggagccta
     2581 tggaaaaacg ccagcaacgc ggccttttta cggttcctgg ccttttgctg gccttttgct
     2641 cacatgttct ttcctgcgtt atcccctgat tctgtggata accgtgcgga ctatatgtga
     2701 aggcatggct atggcacggc agacattccg ccagatcatc aataggcacg acatggaggc
     2761 ccagaatacc ctccttgaca gtcttgacgt gcgcagctca ggggcatgat gtgactgtcg
     2821 cccgtacatt tagcccatac atccccatgt ataatcattt gcatccatac attttgatgg
     2881 ccgcacggcg cgaagcaaaa attacggctc ctcgctgcag acctgcgagc agggaaacgc
     2941 tcccctcaca gacgcgttga attgtcccca cgccgcgccc ctgtagagaa atataaaagg
     3001 ttaggatttg ccactgaggt tcttctttca tatacttcct tttaaaatct tgctaggata
     3061 cagttctcac atcacatccg aacataaaca aggatccatg ccacaatctt gggaagaatt
     3121 ggctgctgac aagagagcta gattggctaa gactatccca gacgaatgga aggttcaaac
     3181 tttgccagct gaagactctg ttatcgactt cccaaagaag tctggtatct tgtctgaagc
     3241 tgaattgaag atcactgaag cttctgctgc tgacttggtt tctaagttgg ctgctggtga
     3301 attgacttct gttgaagtta ctttggcttt ctgtaagaga gctgctatcg ctcaacaatt
     3361 gactaactgt gctcacgaat tcttcccaga cgctgctttg gctcaagcta gagaattgga
     3421 cgaatactac gctaagcaca aaagacctgt tggtccattg cacggtttgc caatctcttt
     3481 gaaggaccaa ttgagagtta agggttacga aacttctatg ggttacatct cttggttgaa
     3541 caagtacgac gaaggtgact ctgttttgac tactatgttg agaaaggctg gtgctgtttt
     3601 ctacgttaag acttctgttc cacaaacttt gatggtttgt gaaactgtta acaacatcat
     3661 cggtagaact gttaacccaa gaaacaagaa ctggtcttgt ggtggttctt ctggtggtga
     3721 aggtgctatc gttggtatca gaggtggtgt tatcggtgtt ggtactgaca tcggtggttc
     3781 tatcagagtt ccagctgctt tcaacttctt gtacggttta agaccatctc acggtagatt
     3841 gccatacgct aagatggcta actctatgga aggtcaagaa actgtacact ctgttgttgg
     3901 tccaatcact cactctgttg aagacttgag attgttcact aagtctgttt tgggtcaaga
     3961 accatggaag tacgactcta aggttatccc aatgccatgg agacaatctg aatctgacat
     4021 catcgcttct aagatcaaga acggtggttt gaacatcggt tactacaact tcgacggtaa
     4081 cgttttgcca cacccaccaa tcttgagagg tgttgaaact actgttgctg ctttggctaa
     4141 ggctggtcac actgttactc catggactcc atacaagcac gacttcggtc acgacttgat
     4201 ctctcacatc tacgctgctg acggttctgc tgacgttatg agagacatct ctgcttctgg
     4261 tgaaccagct atcccaaaca tcaaggactt gttgaaccca aacatcaagg ctgttaacat
     4321 gaacgaattg tgggacactc acttgcaaaa gtggaactac caaatggaat acttggaaaa
     4381 gtggagagaa gctgaagaaa aggctggtaa ggaattggac gctatcatcg ctccaatcac
     4441 tccaactgct gctgttagac acgaccaatt cagatactac ggttacgctt ctgttatcaa
     4501 cttgttggac ttcacttctg ttgttgttcc agttactttc gctgacaaga acatcgacaa
     4561 gaagaacgaa tctttcaagg ctgtttctga attggacgct ttggttcaag aagaatacga
     4621 cccagaagct taccacggtg ctccagttgc tgttcaagtt atcggtagaa gattgtctga
     4681 agaaagaact ttggctatcg ctgaagaagt tggtaagttg ttgggtaacg ttgttactcc
     4741 ataactcgag gacaataaaa agattcttgt tttcaagaac ttgtcatttg tatagttttt
     4801 ttatattgta gttgttctat tttaatcaaa tgttagcgtg atttatattt tttttcgcct
     4861 cgacatcatc tgcccagatg cgaagttaag tgcgcagaaa gtaatatcat gcgtcaatcg
     4921 tatgtgaatg ctggtcgcta tactggagct ctcgagaacc ctcacctttc gagaggacga
     4981 tgcccgtgtc taaatgattc gaccagccta agaatgttca acaatctata atcagtccat
     5041 agtcaacaag agccctcaaa gttgatatcg tttagtgatc tccctcgaga tgagcggagg
     5101 atggttgctt tttggggagc cctaagtggt acgtgcggcg agcgggatgt ttccccatta
     5161 ggcaaaggac gaccgggtaa cccctcgaga aaaaaaattt ttcgccgcta atctggtgtt
     5221 atataaagct ccccctgctc ctggaatttt tttccttgtc aactcacacc ggaaatcaag
     5281 gcatttcatt ctgagtagtt cttaaaaaca taatcaacaa tggattataa agatgacgat
     5341 gacaaacctc caaaaaagaa gagaaaggtc gataagaaat actcaatagg cttagatatc
     5401 ggcacaaata gcgtcggatg ggcggtgatc actgatgaat ataaggttcc gtctaaaaag
     5461 ttcaaggttc tgggaaatac agaccgccac agtatcaaaa aaaatcttat aggggctctt
     5521 ttatttgaca gtggagagac agcggaagcg actcgtctca aacggacagc tcgtagaagg
     5581 tatacacgtc ggaagaatcg tatttgttat ctacaggaga ttttttcaaa tgagatggcg
     5641 aaagtagatg atagtttctt tcatcgactt gaagagtctt ttttggtgga agaagacaag
     5701 aagcatgaac gtcatcctat ttttggaaat atagtagatg aagttgctta tcatgagaaa
     5761 tatccaacta tctatcatct gcgaaaaaaa ttggtagatt ctacttataa agcggatttg
     5821 cgcttaatct atttggcctt agcgcatatg attaagtttc gtggtcattt tttgattgag
     5881 ggagatttaa atcctgataa tagtgatgtg gacaaactat ttatccagtt ggtacaaacc
     5941 tacaatcaat tatttgaaga aaaccctatt aacgcaagtg gagtagatgc taaagcgatt
     6001 ctttctgcac gattgagtaa atcaagacga ttagaaaatc tcattgctca gctccccggt
     6061 gagaagaaaa atggcttatt tgggaatctc attgctttgt cattgggttt gacccctaat
     6121 tttaaatcaa attttgattt ggcagaagat gctaaattac agctttcaaa agatacttac
     6181 gatgatgatt tagataattt attggcgcaa attggagatc aatatgctga tttgtttttg
     6241 gcagctaaga atttatcaga tgctatttta ctttcagata tcctaagagt aaatactgaa
     6301 ataactaagg ctcccctatc agcttcaatg attaaacgct acgatgaaca tcatcaagac
     6361 ttgactcttt taaaagcttt agttcgacaa caacttccag aaaagtataa agaaatcttt
     6421 tttgatcaat caaaaaacgg atatgcaggt tatattgatg ggggagctag ccaagaagaa
     6481 ttttataaat ttatcaaacc aattttagaa aaaatggatg gtactgagga attattggtg
     6541 aaactaaatc gtgaagattt gctgcgcaag caacggacct ttgacaacgg ctctattacc
     6601 catcaaattc acttgggtga gctgcatgct attttgagaa gacaagaaga cttttatcca
     6661 tttttaaaag acaatcgtga gaagattgaa aaaatcttga cttttcgaat tccttattat
     6721 gttggtccat tggcgcgtgg caatagtcgt tttgcatgga tgactcggaa gtctgaagaa
     6781 acaattaccc catggaattt tgaagaagtt gtcgataaag gtgcttcagc tcaatcattt
     6841 attgaacgca tgacaaactt tgataaaaat cttccaaatg aaaaagtact accaaaacat
     6901 agtttgcttt atgagtattt tacggtttat aacgaattga caaaggtcaa atatgttact
     6961 gaaggaatgc gaaaaccagc atttctttca ggtgaacaga agaaagccat tgttgattta
     7021 ctcttcaaaa caaatcgaaa agtaaccgtt aagcaattaa aagaagatta tttcaaaaaa
     7081 atagaatgtt ttgatagtgt tgaaatttca ggagttgaag atagatttaa tgcttcatta
     7141 ggtacctacc atgatttgct aaaaattatt aaagataaag attttttgga taatgaagaa
     7201 aatgaagata tcttagagga tattgtttta acattgacct tatttgaaga tagggagatg
     7261 attgaggaaa gacttaaaac atatgctcac ctctttgatg ataaggtgat gaaacagctt
     7321 aaacgtcgcc gttatactgg ttggggacgt ttgtctcgaa aattgattaa tggtattagg
     7381 gataagcaat ctggcaaaac aatattagat tttttgaaat cagatggttt tgccaatcgc
     7441 aattttatgc agctgatcca tgatgatagt ttgacattta aagaagacat tcaaaaagca
     7501 caagtgtctg gacaaggcga tagtttacat gaacatattg caaatttagc tggtagccct
     7561 gctattaaaa aaggtatttt acagactgta aaagttgttg atgaattggt caaagtaatg
     7621 gggcggcata agccagaaaa tatcgttatt gaaatggcac gtgaaaatca gacaactcaa
     7681 aagggccaga aaaattcgcg agagcgtatg aaacgaatcg aagaaggtat caaagaatta
     7741 ggaagtcaga ttcttaaaga gcatcctgtt gaaaatactc aattgcaaaa tgaaaagctc
     7801 tatctctatt atctccaaaa tggaagagac atgtatgtgg accaagaatt agatattaat
     7861 cgtttaagtg attatgatgt cgatcacatt gttccacaaa gtttccttaa agacgattca
     7921 atagacaata aggtcttaac gcgttctgat aaaaatcgtg gtaaatcgga taacgttcca
     7981 agtgaagaag tagtcaaaaa gatgaaaaac tattggagac aacttctaaa cgccaagtta
     8041 atcactcaac gtaagtttga taatttaacg aaagctgaac gtggaggttt gagtgaactt
     8101 gataaagctg gttttatcaa acgccaattg gttgaaactc gccaaatcac taagcatgtg
     8161 gcacaaattt tggatagtcg catgaatact aaatacgatg aaaatgataa acttattcga
     8221 gaggttaaag tgattacctt aaaatctaaa ttagtttctg acttccgaaa agatttccaa
     8281 ttctataaag tacgtgagat taacaattac catcatgccc atgatgcgta tctaaatgcc
     8341 gtcgttggaa ctgctttgat taagaaatat ccaaaacttg aatcggagtt tgtctatggt
     8401 gattataaag tttatgatgt tcgtaaaatg attgctaagt ctgagcaaga aataggcaaa
     8461 gcaaccgcaa aatatttctt ttactctaat atcatgaact tcttcaaaac agaaattaca
     8521 cttgcaaatg gagagattcg caaacgccct ctaatcgaaa ctaatgggga aactggagaa
     8581 attgtctggg ataaagggcg agattttgcc acagtgcgca aagtattgtc catgccccaa
     8641 gtcaatattg tcaagaaaac agaagtacag acaggcggat tctccaagga gtcaatttta
     8701 ccaaaaagaa attcggacaa gcttattgct cgtaaaaaag actgggatcc aaaaaaatat
     8761 ggtggttttg atagtccaac ggtagcttat tcagtcctag tggttgctaa ggtggaaaaa
     8821 gggaaatcga agaagttaaa atccgttaaa gagttactag ggatcacaat tatggaaaga
     8881 agttcctttg aaaaaaatcc gattgacttt ttagaagcta aaggatataa ggaagttaaa
     8941 aaagacttaa tcattaaact acctaaatat agtctttttg agttagaaaa cggtcgtaaa
     9001 cggatgctgg ctagtgccgg agaattacaa aaaggaaatg agctggctct gccaagcaaa
     9061 tatgtgaatt ttttatattt agctagtcat tatgaaaagt tgaagggtag tccagaagat
     9121 aacgaacaaa aacaattgtt tgtggagcag cataagcatt atttagatga gattattgag
     9181 caaatcagtg aattttctaa gcgtgttatt ttagcagatg ccaatttaga taaagttctt
     9241 agtgcatata acaaacatag agacaaacca atacgtgaac aagcagaaaa tattattcat
     9301 ttatttacgt tgacgaatct tggagctccc gctgctttta aatattttga tacaacaatt
     9361 gatcgtaaac gatatacgtc tacaaaagaa gttttagatg ccactcttat ccatcaatcc
     9421 atcactggtc tttatgaaac acgcattgat ttgagtcagc taggaggtga ccctccaaaa
     9481 aagaagagaa aggtctgagc ggttttgtat aactaaataa tattggaaac taaatacgaa
     9541 tacccaaatt ttttatctaa attttgccga aagattaaaa tctgcagaga tatccgaaac
     9601 aggtaaatgg atgtttcaat ccctgtagtc agtcaggaac ccatattata ttacagtatt
     9661 agtcgccgct taggcacgcc tttaattagc aaaatcaaac cttaagtgca tatgccgtat
     9721 aagggaaact caaagaactg gcatcgcaaa aatgaaaaca tacgttgaaa ctacggcaaa
     9781 ggattggtca gatcgcttca tacagggaaa gttcggcatc aacatctttg gataatatca
     9841 gaatgagaaa gaacagatac gcagtacgtt ttttggtgag ctctttgcac ttctttagtt
     9901 ctttccatca atatcagttt tttaaacttt taggactaaa agtgatgttt aacttcaaaa
     9961 tgtttaaaat tttgttcttc ccgacgttca ttaagaatac taatacactt taataattat
    10021 tttaatattt tgttctaaat aatgactttt aattaaaaaa gataaaatat aaaaacatca
    10081 taataactca ccagaggtta agaacaaaaa aacaaattag atatctgcta atccaatata
    10141 gttaaatcaa tctttccttg gtataatggg tatattacat atatttcaag gaccgacact
    10201 cctaccaaat atctaaaatt taccatatta acataacatg tatataaacg tcaaatcata
    10261 atcagcacta acgtctcacg gatcgtatat gccgtagcga caatctaaga actatgcgag
    10321 gacacgctag ggccaaggca aaaagattcc ttgattacgt aagggagtta gaatcatttt
    10381 gaataaaaaa cacgcttttt cagttcgagt ttatcattat caatactgcc atttcaaaga
    10441 atacgtaaat aattaatagt agtgattttc ctaactttat ttagtcaaaa aattagcctt
    10501 ttaattctgc tgtaacccgt acatgcccaa aatagggggc gggttacaca gaatatataa
    10561 catcgtaggt gtctgggtga acagtttatt cctggcatcc actaaatata atggagcccg
    10621 ctttttaagc tggcatccag aaaaaaaaag aatcccagca ccaaaatatt gttttcttca
    10681 ccaaccatca gttcataggt ccattctctt agcgcaacta cagagaacag gggcacaaac
    10741 aggcaaaaaa cgggcacaac ctcaatggag tgatgcaacc tgcctggagt aaatgatgac
    10801 acaaggcaat tgacccacgc atgtatctat ctcattttct tacaccttct attaccttct
    10861 gctctctctg atttggaaaa agctgaaaaa aaaggttgaa accagttccc tgaaattatt
    10921 cccctacttg actaataagt atataaagac ggtaggtatt gattgtaatt ctgtaaatct
    10981 atttcttaaa cttcttaaat tctactttta tagttagtct tttttttagt tttaaaacac
    11041 caagaactta gtttcgaata aacacacata aacaaa
//
