>Addgene plasmid #101168 | pUDP044 | addgene full sequence | sequence record 199309 | Addgene NGS Result
CAAAATTCACCTGATGAGTCCGTGAGGACGAAACGAGTAAGCTCGTCGTGAATAATATTCTGAGCTAGTT
TTAGAGCTAGAAATAGCAAGTTAAAATAAGGCTAGTCCGTTATCAACTTGAAAAAGTGGCACCGAGTCGG
TGCTTTTGGCCGGCATGGTCCCAGCCTCCTCGCTGGCGCCGGCTGGGCAACATGCTTCGGCATGGCGAAT
GGGACACAGCGCAAAATTAGGCTGATGAGTCCGTGAGGACGAAACGAGTAAGCTCGTCCCTAATTTGTTG
TGTATCTTGTTTTAGAGCTAGAAATAGCAAGTTAAAATAAGGCTAGTCCGTTATCAACTTGAAAAAGTGG
CACCGAGTCGGTGCTTTTGGCCGGCATGGTCCCAGCCTCCTCGCTGGCGCCGGCTGGGCAACATGCTTCG
GCATGGCGAATGGGACACAGGCCCCTTTTCCTTTGTCGATATCATGTAATTAGTTATGTCACGCTTACAT
TCACGCCCTCCCCCCACATCCGCTCTAACCGAAAAGGAAGGAGTTAGACAACCTGAAGTCTAGGTCCCTA
TTTATTTTTTTATAGTTATGTTAGTATTAAGAACGTTATTTATATTTCAAATTTTTCTTTTTTTTCTGTA
CAAACGCGTGTACGCATGTAACATTATACTGAAAACCTTGCTTGAGAAGGTTTTGGGACAAGCTTACGTC
TCACGGATCGTATATGCCGTAGCGACAATCTAAGAACTATGCGAGGACACGCTAGCAGCTGTATTCACGT
AGACGGATAGGTATAGCCAGACATCAGCAGCATACTTCGGGAACCGTAGGCCACCGAGCGGCCGCGATTA
TCAAAAAGGATCTTCACCTAGATCCTTTTAAATTAAAAATGAAGTTTTAAATCAATCTAAAGTATATATG
AGTAAACTTGGTCTGACAGTTACCAATGCTTAATCAGTGAGGCACCTATCTCAGCGATCTGTCTATTTCG
TTCATCCATAGTTGCCTGACTCCCCGTCGTGTAGATAACTACGATACGGGAGGGCTTACCATCTGGCCCC
AGTGCTGCAATGATACCGCGGGACCCACGCTCACCGGCTCCAGATTTATCAGCAATAAACCAGCCAGCCG
GAAGGGCCGAGCGCAGAAGTGGTCCTGCAACTTTATCCGCCTCCATCCAGTCTATTAATTGTTGCCGGGA
AGCTAGAGTAAGTAGTTCGCCAGTTAATAGTTTGCGCAACGTTGTTGCCATTGCTACAGGCATCGTGGTG
TCACGCTCGTCGTTTGGTATGGCTTCATTCAGCTCCGGTTCCCAACGATCAAGGCGAGTTACATGATCCC
CCATGTTGTGCAAAAAAGCGGTTAGCTCCTTCGGTCCTCCGATCGTTGTCAGAAGTAAGTTGGCCGCAGT
GTTATCACTCATGGTTATGGCAGCACTGCATAATTCTCTTACTGTCATGCCATCCGTAAGATGCTTTTCT
GTGACTGGTGAGTACTCAACCAAGTCATTCTGAGAATAGTGTATGCGGCGACCGAGTTGCTCTTGCCCGG
CGTCAATACGGGATAATACCGCGCCACATAGCAGAACTTTAAAAGTGCTCATCATTGGAAAACGTTCTTC
GGGGCGAAAACTCTCAAGGATCTTACCGCTGTTGAGATCCAGTTCGATGTAACCCACTCGTGTACCCAAC
TGATCTTCAGCATCTTTTACTTTCACCAGCGTTTCTGGGTGAGCAAAAACAGGAAGGCAAAATGCCGCAA
AAAAGGGAATAAGGGCGACACGGAAATGTTGAATACTCATACTCTTCCTTTTTCAATATTATTGAAGCAT
TTATCAGGGTTATTGTCTCATGAGCGGATACATATTTGAATGTATTTAGAAAAATAAACAAATAGGGGTT
CCGCGCACATTTCCCCGAAAAGTGCCACCTGTCATGACCAAAATCCCTTAACGTGAGTTTTCGTTCCACT
GAGCGTCAGACCCCGTAGAAAAGATCAAAGGATCTTCTTGAGATCCTTTTTTTCTGCGCGTAATCTGCTG
CTTGCAAACAAAAAAACCACCGCTACCAGCGGTGGTTTGTTTGCCGGATCAAGAGCTACCAACTCTTTTT
CCGAAGGTAACTGGCTTCAGCAGAGCGCAGATACCAAATACTGTTCTTCTAGTGTAGCCGTAGTTAGGCC
ACCACTTCAAGAACTCTGTAGCACCGCCTACATACCTCGCTCTGCTAATCCTGTTACCAGTGGCTGCTGC
CAGTGGCGATAAGTCGTGTCTTACCGGGTTGGACTCAAGACGATAGTTACCGGATAAGGCGCAGCGGTCG
GGCTGAACGGGGGGTTCGTGCACACAGCCCAGCTTGGAGCGAACGACCTACACCGAACTGAGATACCTAC
AGCGTGAGCTATGAGAAAGCGCCACGCTTCCCGAAGGGAGAAAGGCGGACAGGTATCCGGTAAGCGGCAG
GGTCGGAACAGGAGAGCGCACGAGGGAGCTTCCAGGGGGAAACGCCTGGTATCTTTATAGTCCTGTCGGG
TTTCCCCACCTCTGACTTGAGCGTCGATTTTTGTGATGCTCGTCAGGGGGGCGGAGCCTATGGAAAAACG
CCAGCAACGCGGCCTTTTTACGGTTCCTGGCCTTTTGCTGGCCTTTTGCTCACATGTTCTTTCCTGCGTT
ATCCCCTGATTCTGTGGATAACCGTGCGGACTATATGTGAAGGCATGGCTATGGCACGGCAGACATTCCG
CCAGATCATCAATAGGCACGACATGGAGGCCCAGAATACCCTCCTTGACAGTCTTGACGTGCGCAGCTCA
GGGGCATGATGTGACTGTCGCCCGTACATTTAGCCCATACATCCCCATGTATAATCATTTGCATCCATAC
ATTTTGATGGCCGCACGGCGCGAAGCAAAAATTACGGCTCCTCGCTGCAGACCTGCGAGCAGGGAAACGC
TCCCCTCACAGACGCGTTGAATTGTCCCCACGCCGCGCCCCTGTAGAGAAATATAAAAGGTTAGGATTTG
CCACTGAGGTTCTTCTTTCATATACTTCCTTTTAAAATCTTGCTAGGATACAGTTCTCACATCACATCCG
AACATAAACAAGGATCCATGCCACAATCTTGGGAAGAATTGGCTGCTGACAAGAGAGCTAGATTGGCTAA
GACTATCCCAGACGAATGGAAGGTTCAAACTTTGCCAGCTGAAGACTCTGTTATCGACTTCCCAAAGAAG
TCTGGTATCTTGTCTGAAGCTGAATTGAAGATCACTGAAGCTTCTGCTGCTGACTTGGTTTCTAAGTTGG
CTGCTGGTGAATTGACTTCTGTTGAAGTTACTTTGGCTTTCTGTAAGAGAGCTGCTATCGCTCAACAATT
GACTAACTGTGCTCACGAATTCTTCCCAGACGCTGCTTTGGCTCAAGCTAGAGAATTGGACGAATACTAC
GCTAAGCACAAAAGACCTGTTGGTCCATTGCACGGTTTGCCAATCTCTTTGAAGGACCAATTGAGAGTTA
AGGGTTACGAAACTTCTATGGGTTACATCTCTTGGTTGAACAAGTACGACGAAGGTGACTCTGTTTTGAC
TACTATGTTGAGAAAGGCTGGTGCTGTTTTCTACGTTAAGACTTCTGTTCCACAAACTTTGATGGTTTGT
GAAACTGTTAACAACATCATCGGTAGAACTGTTAACCCAAGAAACAAGAACTGGTCTTGTGGTGGTTCTT
CTGGTGGTGAAGGTGCTATCGTTGGTATCAGAGGTGGTGTTATCGGTGTTGGTACTGACATCGGTGGTTC
TATCAGAGTTCCAGCTGCTTTCAACTTCTTGTACGGTTTAAGACCATCTCACGGTAGATTGCCATACGCT
AAGATGGCTAACTCTATGGAAGGTCAAGAAACTGTACACTCTGTTGTTGGTCCAATCACTCACTCTGTTG
AAGACTTGAGATTGTTCACTAAGTCTGTTTTGGGTCAAGAACCATGGAAGTACGACTCTAAGGTTATCCC
AATGCCATGGAGACAATCTGAATCTGACATCATCGCTTCTAAGATCAAGAACGGTGGTTTGAACATCGGT
TACTACAACTTCGACGGTAACGTTTTGCCACACCCACCAATCTTGAGAGGTGTTGAAACTACTGTTGCTG
CTTTGGCTAAGGCTGGTCACACTGTTACTCCATGGACTCCATACAAGCACGACTTCGGTCACGACTTGAT
CTCTCACATCTACGCTGCTGACGGTTCTGCTGACGTTATGAGAGACATCTCTGCTTCTGGTGAACCAGCT
ATCCCAAACATCAAGGACTTGTTGAACCCAAACATCAAGGCTGTTAACATGAACGAATTGTGGGACACTC
ACTTGCAAAAGTGGAACTACCAAATGGAATACTTGGAAAAGTGGAGAGAAGCTGAAGAAAAGGCTGGTAA
GGAATTGGACGCTATCATCGCTCCAATCACTCCAACTGCTGCTGTTAGACACGACCAATTCAGATACTAC
GGTTACGCTTCTGTTATCAACTTGTTGGACTTCACTTCTGTTGTTGTTCCAGTTACTTTCGCTGACAAGA
ACATCGACAAGAAGAACGAATCTTTCAAGGCTGTTTCTGAATTGGACGCTTTGGTTCAAGAAGAATACGA
CCCAGAAGCTTACCACGGTGCTCCAGTTGCTGTTCAAGTTATCGGTAGAAGATTGTCTGAAGAAAGAACT
TTGGCTATCGCTGAAGAAGTTGGTAAGTTGTTGGGTAACGTTGTTACTCCATAACTCGAGGACAATAAAA
AGATTCTTGTTTTCAAGAACTTGTCATTTGTATAGTTTTTTTATATTGTAGTTGTTCTATTTTAATCAAA
TGTTAGCGTGATTTATATTTTTTTTCGCCTCGACATCATCTGCCCAGATGCGAAGTTAAGTGCGCAGAAA
GTAATATCATGCGTCAATCGTATGTGAATGCTGGTCGCTATACTGGAGCTCTCGAGAACCCTCACCTTTC
GAGAGGACGATGCCCGTGTCTAAATGATTCGACCAGCCTAAGAATGTTCAACAATCTATAATCAGTCCAT
AGTCAACAAGAGCCCTCAAAGTTGATATCGTTTAGTGATCTCCCTCGAGATGAGCGGAGGATGGTTGCTT
TTTGGGGAGCCCTAAGTGGTACGTGCGGCGAGCGGGATGTTTCCCCATTAGGCAAAGGACGACCGGGTAA
CCCCTCGAGAAAAAAAATTTTTCGCCGCTAATCTGGTGTTATATAAAGCTCCCCCTGCTCCTGGAATTTT
TTTCCTTGTCAACTCACACCGGAAATCAAGGCATTTCATTCTGAGTAGTTCTTAAAAACATAATCAACAA
TGGATTATAAAGATGACGATGACAAACCTCCAAAAAAGAAGAGAAAGGTCGATAAGAAATACTCAATAGG
CTTAGATATCGGCACAAATAGCGTCGGATGGGCGGTGATCACTGATGAATATAAGGTTCCGTCTAAAAAG
TTCAAGGTTCTGGGAAATACAGACCGCCACAGTATCAAAAAAAATCTTATAGGGGCTCTTTTATTTGACA
GTGGAGAGACAGCGGAAGCGACTCGTCTCAAACGGACAGCTCGTAGAAGGTATACACGTCGGAAGAATCG
TATTTGTTATCTACAGGAGATTTTTTCAAATGAGATGGCGAAAGTAGATGATAGTTTCTTTCATCGACTT
GAAGAGTCTTTTTTGGTGGAAGAAGACAAGAAGCATGAACGTCATCCTATTTTTGGAAATATAGTAGATG
AAGTTGCTTATCATGAGAAATATCCAACTATCTATCATCTGCGAAAAAAATTGGTAGATTCTACTTATAA
AGCGGATTTGCGCTTAATCTATTTGGCCTTAGCGCATATGATTAAGTTTCGTGGTCATTTTTTGATTGAG
GGAGATTTAAATCCTGATAATAGTGATGTGGACAAACTATTTATCCAGTTGGTACAAACCTACAATCAAT
TATTTGAAGAAAACCCTATTAACGCAAGTGGAGTAGATGCTAAAGCGATTCTTTCTGCACGATTGAGTAA
ATCAAGACGATTAGAAAATCTCATTGCTCAGCTCCCCGGTGAGAAGAAAAATGGCTTATTTGGGAATCTC
ATTGCTTTGTCATTGGGTTTGACCCCTAATTTTAAATCAAATTTTGATTTGGCAGAAGATGCTAAATTAC
AGCTTTCAAAAGATACTTACGATGATGATTTAGATAATTTATTGGCGCAAATTGGAGATCAATATGCTGA
TTTGTTTTTGGCAGCTAAGAATTTATCAGATGCTATTTTACTTTCAGATATCCTAAGAGTAAATACTGAA
ATAACTAAGGCTCCCCTATCAGCTTCAATGATTAAACGCTACGATGAACATCATCAAGACTTGACTCTTT
TAAAAGCTTTAGTTCGACAACAACTTCCAGAAAAGTATAAAGAAATCTTTTTTGATCAATCAAAAAACGG
ATATGCAGGTTATATTGATGGGGGAGCTAGCCAAGAAGAATTTTATAAATTTATCAAACCAATTTTAGAA
AAAATGGATGGTACTGAGGAATTATTGGTGAAACTAAATCGTGAAGATTTGCTGCGCAAGCAACGGACCT
TTGACAACGGCTCTATTACCCATCAAATTCACTTGGGTGAGCTGCATGCTATTTTGAGAAGACAAGAAGA
CTTTTATCCATTTTTAAAAGACAATCGTGAGAAGATTGAAAAAATCTTGACTTTTCGAATTCCTTATTAT
GTTGGTCCATTGGCGCGTGGCAATAGTCGTTTTGCATGGATGACTCGGAAGTCTGAAGAAACAATTACCC
CATGGAATTTTGAAGAAGTTGTCGATAAAGGTGCTTCAGCTCAATCATTTATTGAACGCATGACAAACTT
TGATAAAAATCTTCCAAATGAAAAAGTACTACCAAAACATAGTTTGCTTTATGAGTATTTTACGGTTTAT
AACGAATTGACAAAGGTCAAATATGTTACTGAAGGAATGCGAAAACCAGCATTTCTTTCAGGTGAACAGA
AGAAAGCCATTGTTGATTTACTCTTCAAAACAAATCGAAAAGTAACCGTTAAGCAATTAAAAGAAGATTA
TTTCAAAAAAATAGAATGTTTTGATAGTGTTGAAATTTCAGGAGTTGAAGATAGATTTAATGCTTCATTA
GGTACCTACCATGATTTGCTAAAAATTATTAAAGATAAAGATTTTTTGGATAATGAAGAAAATGAAGATA
TCTTAGAGGATATTGTTTTAACATTGACCTTATTTGAAGATAGGGAGATGATTGAGGAAAGACTTAAAAC
ATATGCTCACCTCTTTGATGATAAGGTGATGAAACAGCTTAAACGTCGCCGTTATACTGGTTGGGGACGT
TTGTCTCGAAAATTGATTAATGGTATTAGGGATAAGCAATCTGGCAAAACAATATTAGATTTTTTGAAAT
CAGATGGTTTTGCCAATCGCAATTTTATGCAGCTGATCCATGATGATAGTTTGACATTTAAAGAAGACAT
TCAAAAAGCACAAGTGTCTGGACAAGGCGATAGTTTACATGAACATATTGCAAATTTAGCTGGTAGCCCT
GCTATTAAAAAAGGTATTTTACAGACTGTAAAAGTTGTTGATGAATTGGTCAAAGTAATGGGGCGGCATA
AGCCAGAAAATATCGTTATTGAAATGGCACGTGAAAATCAGACAACTCAAAAGGGCCAGAAAAATTCGCG
AGAGCGTATGAAACGAATCGAAGAAGGTATCAAAGAATTAGGAAGTCAGATTCTTAAAGAGCATCCTGTT
GAAAATACTCAATTGCAAAATGAAAAGCTCTATCTCTATTATCTCCAAAATGGAAGAGACATGTATGTGG
ACCAAGAATTAGATATTAATCGTTTAAGTGATTATGATGTCGATCACATTGTTCCACAAAGTTTCCTTAA
AGACGATTCAATAGACAATAAGGTCTTAACGCGTTCTGATAAAAATCGTGGTAAATCGGATAACGTTCCA
AGTGAAGAAGTAGTCAAAAAGATGAAAAACTATTGGAGACAACTTCTAAACGCCAAGTTAATCACTCAAC
GTAAGTTTGATAATTTAACGAAAGCTGAACGTGGAGGTTTGAGTGAACTTGATAAAGCTGGTTTTATCAA
ACGCCAATTGGTTGAAACTCGCCAAATCACTAAGCATGTGGCACAAATTTTGGATAGTCGCATGAATACT
AAATACGATGAAAATGATAAACTTATTCGAGAGGTTAAAGTGATTACCTTAAAATCTAAATTAGTTTCTG
ACTTCCGAAAAGATTTCCAATTCTATAAAGTACGTGAGATTAACAATTACCATCATGCCCATGATGCGTA
TCTAAATGCCGTCGTTGGAACTGCTTTGATTAAGAAATATCCAAAACTTGAATCGGAGTTTGTCTATGGT
GATTATAAAGTTTATGATGTTCGTAAAATGATTGCTAAGTCTGAGCAAGAAATAGGCAAAGCAACCGCAA
AATATTTCTTTTACTCTAATATCATGAACTTCTTCAAAACAGAAATTACACTTGCAAATGGAGAGATTCG
CAAACGCCCTCTAATCGAAACTAATGGGGAAACTGGAGAAATTGTCTGGGATAAAGGGCGAGATTTTGCC
ACAGTGCGCAAAGTATTGTCCATGCCCCAAGTCAATATTGTCAAGAAAACAGAAGTACAGACAGGCGGAT
TCTCCAAGGAGTCAATTTTACCAAAAAGAAATTCGGACAAGCTTATTGCTCGTAAAAAAGACTGGGATCC
AAAAAAATATGGTGGTTTTGATAGTCCAACGGTAGCTTATTCAGTCCTAGTGGTTGCTAAGGTGGAAAAA
GGGAAATCGAAGAAGTTAAAATCCGTTAAAGAGTTACTAGGGATCACAATTATGGAAAGAAGTTCCTTTG
AAAAAAATCCGATTGACTTTTTAGAAGCTAAAGGATATAAGGAAGTTAAAAAAGACTTAATCATTAAACT
ACCTAAATATAGTCTTTTTGAGTTAGAAAACGGTCGTAAACGGATGCTGGCTAGTGCCGGAGAATTACAA
AAAGGAAATGAGCTGGCTCTGCCAAGCAAATATGTGAATTTTTTATATTTAGCTAGTCATTATGAAAAGT
TGAAGGGTAGTCCAGAAGATAACGAACAAAAACAATTGTTTGTGGAGCAGCATAAGCATTATTTAGATGA
GATTATTGAGCAAATCAGTGAATTTTCTAAGCGTGTTATTTTAGCAGATGCCAATTTAGATAAAGTTCTT
AGTGCATATAACAAACATAGAGACAAACCAATACGTGAACAAGCAGAAAATATTATTCATTTATTTACGT
TGACGAATCTTGGAGCTCCCGCTGCTTTTAAATATTTTGATACAACAATTGATCGTAAACGATATACGTC
TACAAAAGAAGTTTTAGATGCCACTCTTATCCATCAATCCATCACTGGTCTTTATGAAACACGCATTGAT
TTGAGTCAGCTAGGAGGTGACCCTCCAAAAAAGAAGAGAAAGGTCTGAGCGGTTTTGTATAACTAAATAA
TATTGGAAACTAAATACGAATACCCAAATTTTTTATCTAAATTTTGCCGAAAGATTAAAATCTGCAGAGA
TATCCGAAACAGGTAAATGGATGTTTCAATCCCTGTAGTCAGTCAGGAACCCATATTATATTACAGTATT
AGTCGCCGCTTAGGCACGCCTTTAATTAGCAAAATCAAACCTTAAGTGCATATGCCGTATAAGGGAAACT
CAAAGAACTGGCATCGCAAAAATGAAAACATACGTTGAAACTACGGCAAAGGATTGGTCAGATCGCTTCA
TACAGGGAAAGTTCGGCATCAACATCTTTGGATAATATCAGAATGAGAAAGAACAGATACGCAGTACGTT
TTTTGGTGAGCTCTTTGCACTTCTTTAGTTCTTTCCATCAATATCAGTTTTTTAAACTTTTAGGACTAAA
AGTGATGTTTAACTTCAAAATGTTTAAAATTTTGTTCTTCCCGACGTTCATTAAGAATACTAATACACTT
TAATAATTATTTTAATATTTTGTTCTAAATAATGACTTTTAATTAAAAAAGATAAAATATAAAAACATCA
TAATAACTCACCAGAGGTTAAGAACAAAAAAACAAATTAGATATCTGCTAATCCAATATAGTTAAATCAA
TCTTTCCTTGGTATAATGGGTATATTACATATATTTCAAGGACCGACACTCCTACCAAATATCTAAAATT
TACCATATTAACATAACATGTATATAAACGTCAAATCATAATCAGCACTAACGTCTCACGGATCGTATAT
GCCGTAGCGACAATCTAAGAACTATGCGAGGACACGCTAGGGCCAAGGCAAAAAGATTCCTTGATTACGT
AAGGGAGTTAGAATCATTTTGAATAAAAAACACGCTTTTTCAGTTCGAGTTTATCATTATCAATACTGCC
ATTTCAAAGAATACGTAAATAATTAATAGTAGTGATTTTCCTAACTTTATTTAGTCAAAAAATTAGCCTT
TTAATTCTGCTGTAACCCGTACATGCCCAAAATAGGGGGCGGGTTACACAGAATATATAACATCGTAGGT
GTCTGGGTGAACAGTTTATTCTTGGCATCCACTAAATATAATGGAGCCCGCTTTTTAAGCTGGCATCCAG
AAAAAAAAAGAATCCCAGCACCAAAATATTGTTTTCTTCACCAACCATCAGTTCATAGGTCCATTCTCTT
AGCGCAACTACAGAGAACAGGGGCACAAACAGGCAAAAAACGGGCACAACCTCAATGGAGTGATGCAACC
TGCCTGGAGTAAATGATGACACAAGGCAATTGACCCACGCATGTATCTATCTCATTTTCTTACACCTTCT
ATTACCTTCTGCTCTCTCTGATTTGGAAAAAGCTGAAAAAAAAGGTTGAAACCAGTTCCCTGAAATTATT
CCCCTACTTGACTAATAAGTATATAAAGACGGTAGGTATTGATTGTAATTCTGTAAATCTATTTCTTAAA
CTTCTTAAATTCTACTTTTATAGTTAGTCTTTTTTTTAGTTTTAAAACACCAAGAACTTAGTTTCGAATA
AACACACATAAACAAA
Features (pLannotate 1.2.2; 15 found; start..end, strand, type, name):
      4..52      +  ncRNA          Hammerhead 1: Accession: RF00163 - Hammerhead ribozyme (type I)
     68..143     +  misc_RNA       gRNA scaffold: guide RNA scaffold for the Streptococcus pyogenes CRISPR/Cas9 system
    232..255     +  misc_RNA       sTRSV HHRz (fragment): hammerhead ribozyme from the tobacco ringspot virus satellite RNA (Khvorova et al., 2003)
    289..364     +  misc_RNA       gRNA scaffold: guide RNA scaffold for the Streptococcus pyogenes CRISPR/Cas9 system
    462..689     +  terminator     CYC1 terminator (fragment): S. cerevisiae CYC1; transcription terminator for CYC1
    930..1790    -  CDS            AmpR: β-lactamase; bla; confers resistance to ampicillin, carbenicillin, and related antibiotics
   1791..1895    -  promoter       AmpR promoter: bla
   1998..2586    +  rep_origin     ori: high-copy-number ColE1/pMB1/pBR322/pUC origin of replication
   2750..3091    +  promoter       TEF promoter: Ashbya gossypii TEF promoter
   3098..4741    +  CDS            amdS: AMDS_EMENI - Experimental evidence at transcript level: Swiss-Prot protein existence level 2. Allows acetamide to be used as a sole carbon or nitrogen source. From Emericella nidulans (strain FGSC A4 / ATCC 38163 / CBS 112.46 / NRRL 194 / M139) (Aspergillus nidulans).
   4751..4945    +  terminator     TEF terminator: Ashbya gossypii TEF terminator
   5350..5369    +  CDS            SV40 NLS (fragment): nuclear localization signal of SV40 (simian virus 40) large T antigen
   5371..9471    +  CDS            Cas9: Cas9 (Csn1) endonuclease from the Streptococcus pyogenes Type II CRISPR/Cas system generates RNA-guided double strand breaks in DNA
   9475..9494    +  CDS            SV40 NLS (fragment): nuclear localization signal of SV40 (simian virus 40) large T antigen
  10414..4       +  promoter       GAP promoter (across the origin): S. cerevisiae TDH3; promoter for glyceraldehyde-3-phosphate dehydrogenase
