[The description below was written by a language model from this plasmid's Addgene catalogue record, the feature table of its GenBank file and pLannotate feature annotations shown in this document.]
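Description:
pUDP044 is an 11,076 bp yeast CRISPR–Cas9 shuttle plasmid built on the pUDP004 backbone. It delivers both the nuclease and a two-guide array from a single vector for genome editing in the lager yeast Saccharomyces pastorianus. In E. coli it is maintained at high copy through a pBR322/ColE1-type origin and selected with ampicillin via the bla gene. In yeast, replication relies on the element annotated panARSOPT, an autonomously replicating sequence. Selection uses the dominant amdS marker, the Aspergillus nidulans acetamidase that allows growth on acetamide, expressed from the Ashbya gossypii TEF1 promoter and terminator. Short 60 bp elements labelled A, B, C, I and SHRF separate the modules; the record does not state their function.

The payload inserted at the BsaI sites, which were destroyed during cloning, is a polycistronic guide RNA array placed between the S. cerevisiae TDH3 promoter and the CYC1 terminator. Because TDH3 is an RNA polymerase II promoter, each guide (a 20 nt spacer plus the S. pyogenes scaffold) is flanked by a 5′ hammerhead ribozyme and a 3′ hepatitis delta virus ribozyme. Self-cleavage of these ribozymes releases two mature gRNAs from one transcript, targeting SeATF1 and SeATF2, which by their naming are the S. eubayanus-type ATF1 and ATF2 alleles. A separate cassette expresses the Spcas9 D147Y P411T variant (annotated icas9), flanked by SV40 nuclear localization signals. This cassette is driven by a promoter annotated AaTEF1p and terminated by the PHO5 terminator. The plasmid is used for simultaneous Cas9-mediated deletion or editing of both ATF genes in S. pastorianus.
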