Addgene plasmid #101168: pUDP044
Purpose: pUDP004 expressing a polycistronic g-RNA array for Cas9 editing targeting the genes SeATF1 and SeATF2 and Spcas9D147Y P411T in S. pastorianus (HH-gRNASeATF1-HDV-linker-HH-gRNASeATF2-HDV)
Depositing lab: Jean-Marc Daran. Depositing organization: Delft University of Technology. Publication: CRISPR-Cas9 mediated gene deletions in lager yeast Saccharomyces pastorianus. de Vries ARG, de Groot PA, van den Broek M, Daran JG. Microb Cell Fact. 2017 Dec 5;16(1):222. doi: 10.1186/s12934-017-0835-1. PubMed 29207996.
Backbone
  Vector backbone: pUDP004
  Backbone manufacturer: JM Daran
  Backbone size w/o insert (bp): 10664
  Total vector size (bp): 11076
  Vector type: Yeast Expression, CRISPR
  Selectable markers: amdS (acetamidase gene conferring growth on acetamide)
Growth in bacteria
  Bacterial resistance: Ampicillin, 100 μg/mL
  Growth temperature: 37°C
  Growth strain: DH5alpha
  Copy number: High Copy
Gene/Insert
  Gene/Insert name: polycistronic HH-gRNA-HDV-HH-gRNA-HDV array targetting SeATF1 and 2 in S. pastorianus
  gRNA/shRNA sequence: CTGATGAGTCCGTGAGGACGAAACGAGTAAGCTCGTCGTGAATAATATTCTGAGCTAGTT TTAGAGCTAGAAATAGCAAGTTAAAATAAGGCTAGTCCGTTATCAACTTGAAAAAGTGGC ACCGAGTCGGTGCTTTTGGCCGGCATGGTCCCAGCCTCCTCGCTGGCGCCGGCTGGGCAA CATGCTTCGGCATGGCGAATGGGACACAGCGCAAAATTAGGCTGATGAGTCCGTGAGGAC GAAACGAGTAAGCTCGTCCCTAATTTGTTGTGTATCTTGTTTTAGAGCTAGAAATAGCAA GTTAAAATAAGGCTAGTCCGTTATCAACTTGAAAAAGTGGCACCGAGTCGGTGCTTTTGG CCGGCATGGTCCCAGCCTCCTCGCTGGCGCCGGCTGGGCAACATGCTTCGGCATGGCGAA TGGGAC
  Species: S. cerevisiae (budding yeast); S. pastorianus
  GenBank ID: 1429090
  Promoter: ScTDH3
  Cloning method: Restriction Enzyme; 5′ cloning site BsaI (destroyed during cloning); 3′ cloning site BsaI (destroyed during cloning)
  Sequencing primers: 5′ CTAAGAACTATGCGAGGACACGC; 3′ TGGCTATACCTATCCGTCTACG
Resource information
  A portion of this plasmid was derived from a plasmid made by: The Spcas9D147Y P411T gene presents on pUDP004, pUDP012 and pUDP044 is derived from pCT (Plasmid #60620) obtained from Addgene under Material Transfer Agreement Instructions (Order 211742- our reference TNW15.216)
Terms and licenses: Academic/Nonprofit Terms; Industry Terms: Not Available to Industry
How to cite: pUDP044 was a gift from Jean-Marc Daran (Addgene plasmid # 101168 ; http://n2t.net/addgene:101168 ; RRID:Addgene_101168)
