>Addgene plasmid #101168 | pUDP044 | depositor partial sequence | sequence record 190759 | dual HH-gRNSSeATF1-HDV--HH-gRNASeATF2-HDV array
CTGATGAGTCCGTGAGGACGAAACGAGTAAGCTCGTCGTGAATAATATTCTGAGCTAGTTTTAGAGCTAG
AAATAGCAAGTTAAAATAAGGCTAGTCCGTTATCAACTTGAAAAAGTGGCACCGAGTCGGTGCTTTTGGC
CGGCATGGTCCCAGCCTCCTCGCTGGCGCCGGCTGGGCAACATGCTTCGGCATGGCGAATGGGACACAGC
GCAAAATTAGGCTGATGAGTCCGTGAGGACGAAACGAGTAAGCTCGTCCCTAATTTGTTGTGTATCTTGT
TTTAGAGCTAGAAATAGCAAGTTAAAATAAGGCTAGTCCGTTATCAACTTGAAAAAGTGGCACCGAGTCG
GTGCTTTTGGCCGGCATGGTCCCAGCCTCCTCGCTGGCGCCGGCTGGGCAACATGCTTCGGCATGGCGAA
TGGGAC
